>Addgene plasmid #20567 | pWZL Neo Myr Flag BEGAIN | addgene partial sequence | sequence record 26392 | 20567 with pWZL-Fwd
CCCTCACTCCTTCTCTAGGCGCCGGCCGGATCCAGAATTCGCCACCATGGGGTCTTCAAAATCTAAACCA
AAGGACCCCAGCCAGCGCCGGCGCAGGATCCGAGGTTACCTTGACTACAAAGACGATGACGACAAGCAAT
TGACAAGTTTGTACAAAAAAGTTGGCATGGAGAAACTCAGCGCGCTGCAGGAGCAGAAGGGCGAGCTGCG
CAAGCGGCTGTCCTACACCACACACAAGCTCGAGAAGCTCGAGACCGAGTTCGACTCCACGCGCCACTAC
CTGGAGATCGAGCTGCGGCGCGCGCAGGAGGAACTGGAGAAGGTCACGGAGAAGCTGCGCAGGATTCAGA
GCAACTACATGGCACTGCAGAGGATCAACCAGGAGCTGGAGGACAAGCTGTACCGCATGGGCCAGCACTA
TGAGGAGGAGAAGCGTGCGCTGAGCCACGAGATTGTTGCCCTCAACAGCCATCTGCTAGAAGCCAAGGTG
ACCATCGACAAGCTGTCAGAGGACAACGAGCTCTATAGGAAGGACTGCAATCTAGCGGCCCAGCTGCTGC
AGTGCAGCCAGACCTACGGCAGGGTCCACAAGGTGTCTGAGCTGCCCTCGGATTTCCAGGAGCGCGTGAG
CCTGCACATGGAGAAGCACGG
