[The description below was written by a language model from this plasmid's Addgene catalogue record.]
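Description:
pWZL Neo Myr Flag BEGAIN is a retroviral mammalian expression plasmid built on the Gateway-compatible pWZL-Neo-Myr-Flag-DEST backbone. It is propagated in bacteria under ampicillin selection, and the record notes the use of a recombination-deficient strain to guard against rearrangement, a common precaution for vectors carrying repeated retroviral sequences. Its copy number is listed as unknown. In mammalian cells, a neomycin resistance marker allows transduced or transfected populations to be selected with G418. No feature table accompanies the record, so the promoter driving the insert, the origin of replication and the arrangement linking the insert to the neomycin marker are not stated.

The insert is the human BEGAIN open reading frame (brain-enriched guanylate kinase-associated homolog). It was first cloned into a Gateway entry vector and then transferred by an LR recombination reaction into the destination backbone. This places it in frame behind two N-terminal elements supplied by the vector, a myristoylation signal and a Flag epitope. A myristoylation signal directs lipid modification that tethers the fusion protein to cellular membranes, a strategy often used to promote constitutive activity of signalling proteins. The Flag tag permits detection or immunoprecipitation with standard antibodies.

The plasmid belongs to a kinase library of myristoylated, Flag-tagged ORFs assembled for integrative genomic screens for breast cancer oncogenes, where stable retroviral delivery allows gain-of-function testing of individual clones. The depositors state that the gene identity has been verified but that the clone has not been fully sequenced for minor mutations.
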