Addgene plasmid #20567: pWZL Neo Myr Flag BEGAIN
Depositing lab: William Hahn & Jean Zhao. Depositing organization: Dana-Farber Cancer Institute. Publication: Integrative Genomic Approaches Identify IKBKE as a Breast Cancer Oncogene (Kinase Library Clones). Boehm JS, Zhao JJ, Yao J, Kim SY, Firestein R, Dunn IF, Sjostrom SK, Garraway LA, Weremowicz S, Richardson AL, Greulich H, Stewart CJ, Mulvey LA, Shen RR, Ambrogio L, Hirozane-Kishikawa T, Hill DE, Vidal M, Meyerson M, Grenier JK, Hinkle G, Root DE, Roberts TM, Lander ES, Polyak K, Hahn WC. Cell. 2007 Jun 15. 129(6):1065-1079. 10.1016/j.cell.2007.03.052 PubMed 17574021.
Backbone
  Vector backbone: pWZL-Neo-Myr-Flag-DEST
  Backbone manufacturer: William Hahn Lab (available at Addgene, #15300)
  Vector type: Mammalian Expression, Retroviral
  Selectable markers: Neomycin (select with G418)
Growth in bacteria
  Bacterial resistance: Ampicillin, 100 μg/mL
  Growth temperature: 37°C
  Growth strain: Stbl3
  Growth instructions: Stbl3 cells to prevent recombination.
  Copy number: Unknown
Gene/Insert
  Gene/Insert name: BEGAIN (alt name: brain-enriched guanylate kinase-associated homolog)
  Species: H. sapiens (human)
  Entrez Gene: BEGAIN
  Tag / fusion protein: Myr (N terminal on backbone); Flag (N terminal on backbone)
  Cloning method: Gateway Cloning
  Sequencing primers: 5′ pWZL-Fwd (GAA CCT CCT CGT TCG ACC); 3′ pWZL-Rev (TTC CGG GCC CTC ACA TTG)
Resource information
  A portion of this plasmid was derived from a plasmid made by: 3-F6
Terms and licenses: Academic/Nonprofit Terms; Industry Terms: Not Available to Industry
Depositor comments: ORFs were cloned into Gateway compatible pEntry vectors. An LR recombination reaction was performed to move the ORF to pWZL-Neo-Myr-Flag DEST such that the ORF would have 5' myristoylation and flag tags. This plasmid is part of a kinase library, and the gene has been verified, but has not been fully sequenced for minor mutations. Please see the following link for plasmids from this article that are not part of the kinase library http://www.addgene.org/pubmed/17574021
How to cite: pWZL Neo Myr Flag BEGAIN was a gift from William Hahn & Jean Zhao (Addgene plasmid # 20567 ; http://n2t.net/addgene:20567 ; RRID:Addgene_20567)
